Addgene plasmid #63232: pFusX1-14
Purpose: Encodes RVD positions 1-3 in TALEN assembly
Depositing lab: Stephen Ekker. Depositing organization: Mayo Foundation for Medical Education and Research. Publication: FusX: A rapid one-step TALE assembly system for genome science. Ma AC, McNulty MS, Tanya PL, Jarryd CM, Martinez-Galvez G, Argue DP, Lee HB, Urban MD, Bullard CE, Blackburn PR, Man TK, Clark KJ, Ekker SC. Hum Gene Ther. 2016 Jun;27(6):451-63. doi: 10.1089/hum.2015.172 PubMed 26854857.
Backbone
  Vector backbone: FusX1
  Backbone size w/o insert (bp): 3013
  Vector type: TALEN
Growth in bacteria
  Bacterial resistance: Spectinomycin, 50 μg/mL
  Growth temperature: 37°C
  Growth strain: DH5alpha
  Copy number: High Copy
Gene/Insert
  Gene/Insert name: NI NG HD (alt name: X1_ATC)
  Species: Synthetic
  Mutation: none
  Cloning method: Restriction Enzyme; 5′ cloning site BsaI (destroyed during cloning); 3′ cloning site BsaI (destroyed during cloning)
  Sequencing primers: 5′ pCR8_F1; 3′ pCR8_R1
Terms and licenses: Academic/Nonprofit Terms; Industry Terms: Not Available to Industry
How to cite: pFusX1-14 was a gift from Stephen Ekker (Addgene plasmid # 63232 ; http://n2t.net/addgene:63232 ; RRID:Addgene_63232)
