[The description below was written by a language model from this plasmid's Addgene catalogue record.]
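Description:
pFusX1-14 is a bacterial library plasmid from the FusX system, a rapid one-step method for assembling TALE repeat arrays used to build TALENs and related TALE-based genome engineering tools. It is built on the FusX1 backbone (about 3 kb without insert), is maintained at high copy number in standard E. coli cloning strains, and is selected with spectinomycin. The record does not include a feature table, so the origin of replication and other backbone elements are not specified. The listed sequencing primers are pCR8-type primers, which suggests a pCR8-like context flanking the insert, but the record does not state this outright.

The insert is a synthetic pre-assembled trimer of TALE repeats carrying the repeat variable diresidues NI, NG and HD. Under the standard TALE code these recognise A, T and C respectively, matching the alternative name X1_ATC. This module supplies RVD positions 1 to 3 of the final array. The trimer was cloned via BsaI sites that were destroyed in the process, which is typical of Golden Gate-style construction with type IIS enzymes. As a component plasmid it carries no promoter-driven expression cassette described in the record and is not intended for direct use in cells. Instead, it is one member of a set of triplet-encoding plasmids covering the possible three-base combinations at this position. It is combined with the corresponding modules for later repeat positions and a receiver TALEN backbone to generate a complete custom DNA-binding domain targeting a chosen sequence.
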