>Addgene plasmid #63232 | pFusX1-14 | depositor partial sequence | sequence record 104982 | pFusX1_ATC
AGTCTTAAGCGTCTCCCCCTGAACCTGACCCCGGACCAAGTGGTGGCTATCGCCAGCAACATTGGCGGCA
AGCAAGCGCTCGAAACGGTGCAGCGGCTGTTGCCGGTGCTGTGCCAGGACCATGGCCTGACCCCGGACCA
AGTGGTGGCTATCGCCAGCAACGGTGGCGGCAAGCAAGCGCTCGAAACGGTGCAGCGGCTGTTGCCGGTG
CTGTGCCAGGACCATGGCCTGACTCCGGACCAAGTGGTGGCTATCGCCAGCCACGATGGCGGCAAGCAAG
CGCTCGAAACGGTGCAGCGGCTGTTGCCGGTGCTGTGCCAGGACCATGGCCTGACGAGACGTC
