>Addgene plasmid #63232 | pFusX1-14 | depositor partial sequence | sequence record 104983 | FusX1
CGTCTCCCCCTGACCCCGGACCAAGTGGTGGCTATCGAGACCGGCGCCGCTACGGGCGCGTCCCATTCGC
CATTCAGGCTGCGCAACTGTTGGGAAGGGCGATCGGTGCGGGCTCTTCGCTATTACGCCAGCTGGCGAAA
GGGGGATGTGCTGCAAGGCGATTAAGTTGGGAACGCCAGGGTTTTCCCAGTCACGACGTTGTAAAACGAC
GGCCAGTGAGCGCGCGTAATCGACTCACTATAGGGCGAATTGGGTACCGGGCCCCCCCTCGAGGTCCTCC
AGCTTTTGTTCCCTTTAGTGAGGGTTAATTGCGCGCTTGGCGTAATCATGGTCATAGCTGTTTCCTGTGT
GAAATTGTTATCCGCTCACAATTCCACACAACATACGAGCCGGAAGCATAAAGTGTAAAGCCTGGGGTGC
CTAATGAGTGAGCTAACTCACATTAATTGCGTTGCGCTCACTGCCCGCTTTCCACCGGTGGTCTCTGGCG
GCAAGCAAGCGCTCGAAACGGTGCAGCGGCTGTTGCCGGTGCTGTGCCAGGACCATGGCCTGACGAGACG
TCTAGACCAGCCAGGACAGAAATGCCTCGACTTCGCTGCTACCCAAGGTTGCCGGGTGACGCACACCGTG
GAAACGGATGAAGGCACGAACCCAGTGGACATAAGCCTGTTCGGTTCGTAAGCTGTAATGCAAGTAGCGT
ATGCGCTCACGCAACTGGTCCAGAACCTTGACCGAACGCAGCGGTGGTAACGGCGCAGTGGCGGTTTTCA
TGGCTTGTTATGACTGTTTTTTTGGGGTACAGTCTATGCCTCGGGCATCCAAGCAGCAAGCGCGTTACGC
CGTGGGTCGATGTTTGATGTTATGGAGCAGCAACGATGTTACGCAGCAGGGCAGTCGCCCTAAAACAAAG
TTAAACATTATGAGGGAAGCGGTGATCGCCGAAGTATCGACTCAACTATCAGAGGTAGTTGGCGTCATCG
AGCGCCATCTCGAACCGACGTTGCTGGCCGTACATTTGTACGGCTCCGCAGTGGATGGCGGCCTGAAGCC
ACACAGTGATATTGATTTGCTGGTTACGGTGACCGTAAGGCTTGATGAAACAACGCGGCGAGCTTTGATC
AACGACCTTTTGGAAACTTCGGCTTCCCCTGGAGAGAGCGAGATTCTCCGCGCTGTAGAAGTCACCATTG
TTGTGCACGACGACATCATTCCGTGGCGTTATCCAGCTAAGCGCGAACTGCAATTTGGAGAATGGCAGCG
CAATGACATTCTTGCAGGTATCTTCGAGCCAGCCACGATCGACATTGATCTGGCTATCTTGCTGACAAAA
GCAAGAGAACATAGCGTTGCCTTGGTAGGTCCAGCGGCGGAGGAACTCTTTGATCCGGTTCCTGAACAGG
ATCTATTTGAGGCGCTAAATGAAACCTTAACGCTATGGAACTCGCCGCCCGACTGGGCTGGCGATGAGCG
AAATGTAGTGCTTACGTTGTCCCGCATTTGGTACAGCGCAGTAACCGGCAAAATCGCGCCGAAGGATGTC
GCTGCCGACTGGGCAATGGAGCGCCTGCCGGCCCAGTATCAGCCCGTCATACTTGAAGCTAGACAGGCTT
ATCTTGGACAAGAAGAAGATCGCTTGGCCTCGCGCGCAGATCAGTTGGAAGAATTTGTCCACTACGTGAA
AGGCGAGATCACCAAGGTAGTCGGCAAATAACCCTCGAGCCACCCATGACCAAAATCCCTTAACGTGAGT
TACGCGTCGTTCCACTGAGCGTCAGACCCCGTAGAAAAGATCAAAGGATCTTCTTGAGATCCTTTTTTTC
TGCGCGTAATCTGCTGCTTGCAAACAAAAAAACCACCGCTACCAGCGGTGGTTTGTTTGCCGGATCAAGA
GCTACCAACTCTTTTTCCGAAGGTAACTGGCTTCAGCAGAGCGCAGATACCAAATACTGTCCTTCTAGTG
TAGCCGTAGTTAGGCCACCACTTCAAGAACTCTGTAGCACCGCCTACATACCTCGCTCTGCTAATCCTGT
TACCAGTGGCTGCTGCCAGTGGCGATAAGTCGTGTCTTACCGGGTTGGACTCAAGACGATAGTTACCGGA
TAAGGCGCAGCGGTCGGGCTGAACGGGGGGTTCGTGCACACAGCCCAGCTTGGAGCGAACGACCTACACC
GAACTGAGATACCTACAGCGTGAGCATTGAGAAAGCGCCACGCTTCCCGAAGGGAGAAAGGCGGACAGGT
ATCCGGTAAGCGGCAGGGTCGGAACAGGAGAGCGCACGAGGGAGCTTCCAGGGGGAAACGCCTGGTATCT
TTATAGTCCTGTCGGGTTTCGCCACCTCTGACTTGAGCGTCGATTTTTGTGATGCTCGTCAGGGGGGCGG
AGCCTATGGAAAAACGCCAGCAACGCGGCCTTTTTACGGTTCCTGGCCTTTTGCTGGCCTTTTGCTCACA
TGTTCTTTCCTGCGTTATCCCCTGATTCTGTGGATAACCGTATTACCGCCTTTGAGTGAGCTGATACCGC
TCGCCGCAGCCGAACGACCGAGCGCAGCGAGTCAGTGAGCGAGGAAGCGGAAGAGCGCCCAATACGCAAA
CCGCCTCTCCCCGCGCGTTGGCCGATTCATTAATGCAGCTGGCACGACAGGTTTCCCGACTGGAAAGCGG
GCAGTGAGCGCAACGCAATTAATACGCGTACCGCTAGCCAGGAAGAGTTTGTAGAAACGCAAAAAGGCCA
TCCGTCAGGATGGCCTTCTGCTTAGTTTGATGCCTGGCAGTTTATGGCGGGCGTCCTGCCCGCCACCCTC
CGGGCCGTTGCTTCACAACGTTCAAATCCGCTCCCGGCGGATTTGTCCTACTCAGGAGAGCGTTCACCGA
CAAACAACAGATAAAACGAAAGGCCCAGTCTTCCGACTGAGCCTTTCGTTTTATTTGATGCCTGGCAGTT
CCCTACTCTCGCGTTAACGCTAGCATGGATGTTTTCCCAGTCACGACGTTGTAAAACGACGGCCAGTCTT
AAG
