>Addgene plasmid #63232 | pFusX1-14 | addgene partial sequence | sequence record 111203 | pCR8_R1 5'-cgaaccgaacaggcttatgt-3'
CGTCACCCGGCAACCTTGGGTAGCAGCGAAGTCGAGGCATTTCTGTCCTGGCTGGTCTAGACGTCTCGTC
AGGCCATGGTCCTGGCACAGCACCGGCAACAGCCGCTGCACCGTTTCGAGCGCTTGCTTGCCGCCATCGT
GGCTGGCGATAGCCACCACTTGGTCCGGAGTCAGGCCATGGTCCTGGCACAGCACCGGCAACAGCCGCTG
CACCGTTTCGAGCGCTTGCTTGCCGCCACCGTTGCTGGCGATAGCCACCACTTGGTCCGGGGTCAGGCCA
TGGTCCTGGCACAGCACCGGCAACAGCCGCTGCACCGTTTCGAGCGCTTGCTTGCCGCCAATGTTGCTGG
CGATAGCCACCACTTGGTCCGGGGTCAGGTTCAGGGGGAGACGCTTAAGACTGGCCGTCGTTTTACAACG
TCGTGACTGGGAAAACATCCATGCTAGCGTTAACGCGAGAGTAGGGAACTGCCAGGCATCAAATAAAACG
AAAGGCTCAGTCGGAAGACTGGGCCTTTCGTTTTATCTGTTGTTTGTCGGTGAACGCTCTCCTGAGTAGG
ACAAATCCGCCGGGAGCGGATTTGAACGTTGTGAAGCAACGGCCGGAAGGGTGGC
